Addgene plasmid #73213: pcDNA3.1-BKa
Purpose: Expresses BKa (KCNMA1, mSlo alpha subunit) in mammalian cells. (tagless, leaderless)
Depositing lab: Marcel Bruchez. Depositing organization: Carnegie Mellon University. Publication: Fluorogenic Green-Inside Red-Outside (GIRO) Labeling Approach Reveals Adenylyl Cyclase-Dependent Control of BKalpha Surface Expression. Pratt CP, He J, Wang Y, Barth AL, Bruchez MP. Bioconjug Chem. 2015 Sep 16;26(9):1963-71. doi: 10.1021/acs.bioconjchem.5b00409. Epub 2015 Sep 2. PubMed 26301573.
Backbone
  Vector backbone: pcDNA3.1
  Backbone manufacturer: Clontech
  Backbone size w/o insert (bp): 5401
  Total vector size (bp): 9012
  Vector type: Mammalian Expression
  Selectable markers: Neomycin (select with G418)
Growth in bacteria
  Bacterial resistance: Ampicillin, 100 μg/mL
  Growth temperature: 37°C
  Growth strain: DH5alpha
  Copy number: High Copy
Gene/Insert
  Gene/Insert name: BKalpha (alt names: Slo1; KCNMA1; Maxi-K)
  Species: M. musculus (mouse)
  GenBank ID: NM_010610.2
  Entrez Gene: Kcnma1 (a.k.a. 5730414M22Rik, BKCA alpha, BKCa, KCa1.1, MaxiK, Slo, Slo1, k(VCA)alpha, mSlo, mSlo1, slo-alpha)
  Promoter: CMV
  Cloning method: Restriction Enzyme; 5′ cloning site NheI (destroyed during cloning); 3′ cloning site MfeI (destroyed during cloning)
  Sequencing primers: 5′ T7 universal sequencing primer; 3′ BGHR universal sequencing primer
Resource information
  A portion of this plasmid was derived from a plasmid made by: Gene was synthesized previously, acquired from Dr Alison Barth
Terms and licenses: Academic/Nonprofit Terms; Industry Terms: Not Available to Industry
How to cite: pcDNA3.1-BKa was a gift from Marcel Bruchez (Addgene plasmid # 73213 ; http://n2t.net/addgene:73213 ; RRID:Addgene_73213)
