[The description below was written by a language model from this plasmid's Addgene catalogue record and pLannotate feature annotations shown in this document.]
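Description:
pcDNA3.1-BKa is a mammalian expression plasmid of about 9 kb, built on the pcDNA3.1 backbone, that carries the mouse BK channel alpha subunit (Kcnma1, also called Slo1, mSlo or Maxi-K). This is the pore-forming subunit of the large-conductance potassium channel, which opens in response to membrane depolarization and rising cytosolic calcium and helps repolarize excitable cells. The coding sequence is described as tagless and leaderless, meaning it carries no epitope or fluorogen-activating tag and no added signal peptide. The gene was synthesized previously and inserted by restriction cloning, with both the NheI and MfeI junction sites destroyed in the process.

Expression is driven by the human CMV immediate early enhancer and promoter. A T7 promoter lies just upstream of the open reading frame and also serves as a sequencing primer site. Downstream, the feature table shows a short T7 promoter fragment and an SV40 poly(A) signal, both in reverse orientation and apparently carried over with the insert from an earlier vector. These are followed by the forward bGH polyadenylation signal of the backbone, which is the likely transcript terminator.

A separate cassette with the SV40 early promoter, the neo gene and an SV40 poly(A) signal allows G418 selection of stably transfected cells. In E. coli the plasmid is maintained at high copy through a ColE1/pUC-type origin with ampicillin resistance, and an f1 origin is also present. Several small annotations, including a truncated HIV-1 LTR fragment and ble and lacI fragments, are short partial matches rather than functional elements.

The plasmid supplies unmodified BKα in transfected mammalian cells. Given the associated work on fluorogenic labeling of BKα surface expression, it plausibly serves as an untagged counterpart to tagged versions, although the record does not say so.
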