Features (pLannotate 1.2.2; 22 found; start..end, strand, type, name):
    110..491     +  enhancer       CMV enhancer: human cytomegalovirus immediate early enhancer
    492..695     +  promoter       CMV promoter: human cytomegalovirus (CMV) immediate early promoter
    691..724     +  LTR            5' LTR (truncated) (fragment): truncated 5' long terminal repeat (LTR) from HIV-1
    740..758     +  promoter       T7 promoter: promoter for bacteriophage T7 RNA polymerase
    763..4209    +  CDS            Kcnma1: KCMA1_MOUSE - Also known as Kcnma. Experimental evidence at protein level: Swiss-Prot protein existence level 1. Potassium channel activated by both membrane depolarization or increase in cytosolic Ca(2+) that mediates export of K(+). It is also activated by the concentration of cytosolic Mg(2+). Its activation dampens the excitatory events that elevate the cytosolic Ca(2+) concentration and/or depolarize the cell membrane. It therefore contributes to repolarization of the membrane potential. Plays a key role in controlling excitability in a number of systems, such as regulation of the contrac
   4223..4240    -  promoter       T7 promoter (fragment): promoter for bacteriophage T7 RNA polymerase
   4245..4379    -  polyA_signal   SV40 poly(A) signal: SV40 polyadenylation signal
   4485..4709    +  polyA_signal   bGH poly(A) signal: bovine growth hormone polyadenylation signal
   4713..4734    +  promoter       SV40 promoter (fragment): SV40 enhancer and early promoter
   4755..5183    +  rep_origin     f1 ori (sequence partly withheld): f1 bacteriophage origin of replication; arrow indicates direction of (+) strand synthesis
   5197..5526    +  promoter       SV40 promoter: SV40 enhancer and early promoter
   5593..6384    +  CDS            neo: KKA2_KLEPN - Also known as kan, nptII. Experimental evidence at protein level: Swiss-Prot protein existence level 1. Resistance to kanamycin, neomycin, paromomycin, ribostamycin, butirosin and gentamicin B. From Klebsiella pneumoniae.
   6408..6566    +  CDS            ble (fragment): BLE_KLEPN - Experimental evidence at protein level: Swiss-Prot protein existence level 1. Binding protein with a strong affinity to the bleomycin family of antibiotics. Binds to CL990; an antimitotic-antibiotic compound. From Klebsiella pneumoniae.
   6561..6682    +  polyA_signal   SV40 poly(A) signal: SV40 polyadenylation signal
   6755..6771    -  protein_bind   lac operator: The lac repressor binds to the lac operator to inhibit transcription in E. coli. This inhibition can be relieved by adding lactose or isopropyl-β-D-thiogalactopyranoside (IPTG). lac repressor encoded by lacI
   6779..6809    -  promoter       lac promoter: promoter for the E. coli lac operon
   6824..6845    -  protein_bind   CAP binding site: CAP binding activates transcription in the presence of cAMP. E. coli catabolite activator protein
   6858..6950    -  CDS            lacI (fragment): lac repressor; lacI; The lac repressor binds to the lac operator to inhibit transcription in E. coli. This inhibition can be relieved by adding lactose or isopropyl-β-D-thiogalactopyranoside (IPTG).
   7133..7721    -  rep_origin     ori: high-copy-number ColE1/pMB1/pBR322/pUC origin of replication
   7892..8752    -  CDS            AmpR: β-lactamase; bla; confers resistance to ampicillin, carbenicillin, and related antibiotics
   8753..8857    -  promoter       AmpR promoter: bla
   8916..8968    -  misc_feature   bom (fragment): basis of mobility region from pBR322
>Addgene plasmid #73213 | pcDNA3.1-BKa | addgene full sequence | sequence record 202201 | Addgene NGS Result
AAAATTTAAGCTACAACAAGGCAAGGCTTGACCGACAATTGCATGAAGAATCTGCTTAGGGTTAGGCGTT
TTGCGCTGCTTCGCGATGTACGGGCCAGATATACGCGTTGACATTGATTATTGACTAGTTATTAATAGTA
ATCAATTACGGGGTCATTAGTTCATAGCCCATATATGGAGTTCCGCGTTACATAACTTACGGTAAATGGC
CCGCCTGGCTGACCGCCCAACGACCCCCGCCCATTGACGTCAATAATGACGTATGTTCCCATAGTAACGC
CAATAGGGACTTTCCATTGACGTCAATGGGTGGAGTATTTACGGTAAACTGCCCACTTGGCAGTACATCA
AGTGTATCATATATGCCAAGTACGCCCCCTATTGACGTCAATGACGGTAAATGGCCCGCCTGGCATTATG
CCCAGTACATGACCTTATGGGACTTTCCTACTTGGCAGTACATCTACGTATTAGTCATCGCTATTACCAT
GGTGATGCGGTTTTGGCAGTACATCAATGGGCGTGGATAGCGGTTTGACTCACGGGGATTTCCAAGTCTC
CACCCCATTGACGTCAATGGGAGTTTGTTTTGGCACCAAAATCAACGGGACTTTCCAAAATGTCGTAACA
ACTCCGCCCCATTGACGCAAATGGGCGGTAGGCGTGTACGGTGGGAGGTCTATATAAGCAGAGCTCTCTG
GCTAACTAGAGAACCCACTGCTTACTGGCTTATCGAAATTAATACGACTCACTATAGGGAGACCCAAGCT
GGCTAGTATGGATGCGCTCATCATACCGGTGACCATGGAGGTGCCGTGCGACAGCCGGGGCCAACGCATG
TGGTGGGCTTTCTTGGCCTCCTCCATGGTGACTTTCTTCGGGGGCCTCTTCATCATCTTGCTCTGGCGGA
CGCTCAAGTACCTGTGGACCGTTTGCTGCCACTGCGGGGGCAAGACGAAGGAGGCCCAGAAGATAAACAA
TGGCTCCAGCCAGGCAGATGGTACTCTCAAGCCAGTGGACGAAAAAGAGGAGGTGGTGGCAGCCGAGGTC
GGCTGGATGACATCTGTGAAGGACTGGGCAGGGGTGATGATATCCGCCCAGACACTGACTGGCAGAGTCC
TGGTTGTGTTAGTCTTTGCTCTCAGCATTGGTGCCCTCGTAATATACTTCATAGACTCGTCAAACCCAAT
AGAATCCTGCCAGAATTTCTACAAAGATTTCACATTACAGATCGACATGGCTTTCAACGTGTTCTTCCTC
CTCTACTTTGGCTTGCGGTTTATTGCAGCCAACGATAAGCTGTGGTTCTGGCTGGAAGTGAATTCAGTAG
TAGATTTCTTCACAGTCCCTCCTGTGTTTGTGTCTGTGTACTTAAACAGAAGTTGGCTTGGCTTGAGATT
TTTAAGAGCTCTCAGACTGATACAGTTTTCAGAGATTTTGCAGTTTCTGAATATCCTTAAAACAAGTAAC
TCCATCAAGCTGGTGAATCTGCTCTCCATATTTATCAGCACGTGGCTGACTGCAGCTGGATTCATCCACT
TGGTGGAGAATTCAGGGGACCCATGGGAAAATTTCCAAAACAACCAGGCACTTACGTACTGGGAATGTGT
CTACTTACTCATGGTCACAATGTCTACAGTGGGTTATGGGGACGTTTATGCAAAAACCACACTTGGACGC
CTCTTCATGGTCTTCTTCATCCTCGGGGGACTGGCCATGTTTGCCAGCTACGTCCCTGAAATCATAGAGT
TAATAGGAAACCGCAAGAAATACGGGGGCTCCTATAGCGCGGTTAGTGGAAGAAAGCACATTGTAGTCTG
TGGACACATTACTCTGGAGAGTGTCTCTAACTTCCTGAAGGACTTTCTGCACAAGGACCGGGATGATGTC
AACGTGGAGATTGTCTTTCTTCACAACATCTCCCCTAACCTTGAGCTTGAGGCTCTGTTCAAACGGCATT
TCACTCAGGTGGAGTTTTATCAGGGCTCTGTCCTCAATCCACATGATCTTGCCAGAGTCAAGATAGAGTC
AGCAGATGCATGCCTGATCCTTGCCAATAAGTATTGCGCTGACCCGGATGCAGAAGATGCCTCCAACATC
ATGAGAGTGATCTCCATCAAAAACTACCACCCAAAGATCAGGATCATCACTCAGATGCTGCAGTATCACA
ACAAGGCCCATCTGCTCAACATCCCCAGCTGGAACTGGAAAGAGGGTGATGACGCAATATGCCTTGCAGA
GCTCAAGTTGGGTTTCATAGCCCAGAGCTGTCTGGCTCAAGGCCTCTCCACAATGCTTGCCAATCTCTTC
TCTATGAGGTCATTCATAAAGATTGAGGAAGACACATGGCAGAAATACTACTTGGAAGGAGTCTCCAATG
AAATGTACACAGAATATCTCTCCAGTGCCTTCGTGGGTCTGTCCTTCCCTACTGTTTGTGAGCTGTGTTT
TGTGAAGCTTAAGCTCCTGATGATAGCCATTGAGTACAAGTCTGCCAACAGAGAGAGCCGAAGCCGAAAG
CGAATATTAATTAACCCTGGGAACCACCTTAAGATCCAAGAAGGTACTTTAGGATTTTTCATCGCAAGTG
ATGCCAAAGAAGTTAAAAGGGCATTTTTTTACTGCAAGGCCTGTCATGATGACGTCACAGATCCCAAAAG
AATTAAAAAATGTGGCTGCAGGCGGCTTGAAGATGAGCAGCCGCCAACCCTGTCACCAAAAAAAAAACAA
CGTAATGGGGGCATGAGGAACTCGCCCAACACCTCCCCGAAGCTGATGAGGCATGACCCCTTGTTAATTC
CTGGCAATGATCAGATTGACAACATGGACTCCAATGTGAAAAAGTACGACTCCACTGGAATGTTTCACTG
GTGTGCACCCAAGGAGATTGAGAAAGTCATCTTGACTCGAAGTGAAGCTGCCATGACTGTCCTGAGTGGC
CATGTCGTAGTCTGCATCTTTGGGGATGTCAGCTCAGCCCTGATTGGCCTCCGGAACCTGGTGATGCCAC
TTCGTGCTAGCAACTTTCACTATCATGAGCTCAAACACATTGTGTTTGTGGGCTCCATTGAGTACCTCAA
GAGGGAGTGGGAAACACTGCACAACTTCCCGAAAGTGTCCATATTGCCTGGTACACCATTAAGTCGGGCT
GATTTAAGGGCTGTCAACATCAACCTCTGTGACATGTGCGTTATCCTGTCAGCCAATCAGAATAATATTG
ATGATACTTCGCTTCAGGACAAGGAATGCATCTTGGCGTCACTCAACATCAAATCTATGCAGTTTGATGA
CAGCATCGGGGTCTTGCAGGCTAATTCCCAAGGATTCACACCTCCTGGAATGGACAGATCATCACCCGAC
AACAGCCCAGTGCACGGGATGTTACGCCAGCCGTCCATCACAACTGGGGTCAACATTCCCATCATCACGG
AACTCGCTAAGCCGGGCAAGTTGCCTTTGGTATCAGTCAATCAGGAAAAAAACAGTGGGACGCACATTCT
AATGATAACGGAGTTGGTGAATGATACCAATGTTCAGTTTTTGGACCAAGACGATGACGATGACCCTGAC
ACAGAGCTGTACCTCACACAGCCCTTTGCTTGTGGGACAGCATTTGCCGTCAGCGTCCTGGACTCACTCA
TGAGCGCGACATACTTCAATGACAATATCCTCACCCTAATACGGACCCTGGTGACAGGAGGAGCCACACC
AGAGCTCGAGGCTCTAATAGCTGAGGAGAATGCACTTCGAGGAGGCTACAGCACTCCGCAGACATTGGCC
AACAGGGACCGTTGCCGAGTGGCCCAGTTAGCCCTGTTAGATGGTCCCTTTGCAGACTTAGGGGATGGTG
GTTGTTATGGTGATCTGTTCTGCAAAGCTCTGAAAACATATAATATGCTTTGTTTTGGAATTTACCGGCT
GAGAGATGCCCACCTCAGCACCCCCAGCCAGTGTACAAAAAGGTACGTCATCACCAATCCTCCCTACGAG
TTTGAGCTCGTACCAACAGACCTGATCTTCTGCCTGATGCAGTTTGACCACAACGCTGGCCAATCCCGGG
CCAGTCTGTCTCATTCCTCCCACTCCTCACAGTCGTCCAGTAAGAAGAGCTCCTCCGTCCACTCCATCCC
GTCCACAGCAAATCGGCCGAACCGGCCCAAGTCCAGGGAGTCCCGCGACAAACAGAACAGAAAAGAAATG
GTTTACAGATAGATCGATAGAACTATAGTGAGTCGTATTACGTAGATCCAGACATGATAAGATACATTGA
TGAGTTTGGACAAACCACAACTAGAATGCAGTGAAAAAAATGCTTTATTTGTGAAATTTGTGATGCTATT
GCTTTATTTGTAACCATTATAAGCTGCAATAAACAAGTTAACAACAACAATTCGGAGGTTCTCATATGGG
CGGGTCAACCGGTATCTTACTCGAGGCAGCTGTCGACTCTAGAGGGCCCGTTTAAACCCGCTGATCAGCC
TCGACTGTGCCTTCTAGTTGCCAGCCATCTGTTGTTTGCCCCTCCCCCGTGCCTTCCTTGACCCTGGAAG
GTGCCACTCCCACTGTCCTTTCCTAATAAAATGAGGAAATTGCATCGCATTGTCTGAGTAGGTGTCATTC
TATTCTGGGGGGTGGGGTGGGGCAGGACAGCAAGGGGGAGGATTGGGAAGACAATAGCAGGCATGCTGGG
GATGCGGTGGGCTCTATGGCTTCTGAGGCGGAAAGAACCAGCTGGGGCTCTAGGGGGTATCCCC
[124 nt withheld, positions 4755-4878]
C
[91 nt withheld, positions 4880-4970]
A
[49 nt withheld, positions 4972-5020]
CCTTTGACGTTGGAGTCCACGTTCTTT
[37 nt withheld, positions 5048-5084]
ACCCTATCTCGGTCTATTCTTTTGATTTATAAGGGATTTTGCCGATTTCGGCCTATTGGTTAAAAAATGA
GCTGATTTAACAAAAATTTAACGCGAATTAATTCTGTGGAATGTGTGTCAGTTAGGGTGTGGAAAGTCCC
CAGGCTCCCCAGCAGGCAGAAGTATGCAAAGCATGCATCTCAATTAGTCAGCAACCAGGTGTGGAAAGTC
CCCAGGCTCCCCAGCAGGCAGAAGTATGCAAAGCATGCATCTCAATTAGTCAGCAACCATAGTCCCGCCC
CTAACTCCGCCCATCCCGCCCCTAACTCCGCCCAGTTCCGCCCATTCTCCGCCCCATGGCTGACTAATTT
TTTTTATTTATGCAGAGGCCGAGGCCGCCTCTGCCTCTGAGCTATTCCAGAAGTAGTGAGGAGGCTTTTT
TGGAGGCCTAGGCTTTTGCAAAAAGCTCCCGGGAGCTTGTATATCCATTTTCGGATCTGATCAAGAGACA
GGATGAGGATCGTTTCGCATGATTGAACAAGATGGATTGCACGCAGGTTCTCCGGCCGCTTGGGTGGAGA
GGCTATTCGGCTATGACTGGGCACAACAGACAATCGGCTGCTCTGATGCCGCCGTGTTCCGGCTGTCAGC
GCAGGGGCGCCCGGTTCTTTTTGTCAAGACCGACCTGTCCGGTGCCCTGAATGAACTGCAGGACGAGGCA
GCGCGGCTATCGTGGCTGGCCACGACGGGCGTTCCTTGCGCAGCTGTGCTCGACGTTGTCACTGAAGCGG
GAAGGGACTGGCTGCTATTGGGCGAAGTGCCGGGGCAGGATCTCCTGTCATCTCACCTTGCTCCTGCCGA
GAAAGTATCCATCATGGCTGATGCAATGCGGCGGCTGCATACGCTTGATCCGGCTACCTGCCCATTCGAC
CACCAAGCGAAACATCGCATCGAGCGAGCACGTACTCGGATGGAAGCCGGTCTTGTCGATCAGGATGATC
TGGACGAAGAGCATCAGGGGCTCGCGCCAGCCGAACTGTTCGCCAGGCTCAAGGCGCGCATGCCCGACGG
CGAGGATCTCGTCGTGACCCATGGCGATGCCTGCTTGCCGAATATCATGGTGGAAAATGGCCGCTTTTCT
GGATTCATCGACTGTGGCCGGCTGGGTGTGGCGGACCGCTATCAGGACATAGCGTTGGCTACCCGTGATA
TTGCTGAAGAGCTTGGCGGCGAATGGGCTGACCGCTTCCTCGTGCTTTACGGTATCGCCGCTCCCGATTC
GCAGCGCATCGCCTTCTATCGCCTTCTTGACGAGTTCTTCTGAGCGGGACTCTGGGGTTCGAAATGACCG
ACCAAGCGACGCCCAACCTGCCATCACGAGATTTCGATTCCACCGCCGCCTTCTATGAAAGGTTGGGCTT
CGGAATCGTTTTCCGGGACGCCGGCTGGATGATCCTCCAGCGCGGGGATCTCATGCTGGAGTTCTTCGCC
CACCCCAACTTGTTTATTGCAGCTTATAATGGTTACAAATAAAGCAATAGCATCACAAATTTCACAAATA
AAGCATTTTTTTCACTGCATTCTAGTTGTGGTTTGTCCAAACTCATCAATGTATCTTATCATGTCTGTAT
ACCGTCGACCTCTAGCTAGAGCTTGGCGTAATCATGGTCATAGCTGTTTCCTGTGTGAAATTGTTATCCG
CTCACAATTCCACACAACATACGAGCCGGAAGCATAAAGTGTAAAGCCTGGGGTGCCTAATGAGTGAGCT
AACTCACATTAATTGCGTTGCGCTCACTGCCCGCTTTCCAGTCGGGAAACCTGTCGTGCCAGCTGCATTA
ATGAATCGGCCAACGCGCGGGGAGAGGCGGTTTGCGTATTGGGCGCTCTTCCGCTTCCTCGCTCACTGAC
TCGCTGCGCTCGGTCGTTCGGCTGCGGCGAGCGGTATCAGCTCACTCAAAGGCGGTAATACGGTTATCCA
CAGAATCAGGGGATAACGCAGGAAAGAACATGTGAGCAAAAGGCCAGCAAAAGGCCAGGAACCGTAAAAA
GGCCGCGTTGCTGGCGTTTTTCCATAGGCTCCGCCCCCCTGACGAGCATCACAAAAATCGACGCTCAAGT
CAGAGGTGGCGAAACCCGACAGGACTATAAAGATACCAGGCGTTTCCCCCTGGAAGCTCCCTCGTGCGCT
CTCCTGTTCCGACCCTGCCGCTTACCGGATACCTGTCCGCCTTTCTCCCTTCGGGAAGCGTGGCGCTTTC
TCATAGCTCACGCTGTAGGTATCTCAGTTCGGTGTAGGTCGTTCGCTCCAAGCTGGGCTGTGTGCACGAA
CCCCCCGTTCAGCCCGACCGCTGCGCCTTATCCGGTAACTATCGTCTTGAGTCCAACCCGGTAAGACACG
ACTTATCGCCACTGGCAGCAGCCACTGGTAACAGGATTAGCAGAGCGAGGTATGTAGGCGGTGCTACAGA
GTTCTTGAAGTGGTGGCCTAACTACGGCTACACTAGAAGAACAGTATTTGGTATCTGCGCTCTGCTGAAG
CCAGTTACCTTCGGAAAAAGAGTTGGTAGCTCTTGATCCGGCAAACAAACCACCGCTGGTAGCGGTGGTT
TTTTTGTTTGCAAGCAGCAGATTACGCGCAGAAAAAAAGGATCTCAAGAAGATCCTTTGATCTTTTCTAC
GGGGTCTGACGCTCAGTGGAACGAAAACTCACGTTAAGGGATTTTGGTCATGAGATTATCAAAAAGGATC
TTCACCTAGATCCTTTTAAATTAAAAATGAAGTTTTAAATCAATCTAAAGTATATATGAGTAAACTTGGT
CTGACAGTTACCAATGCTTAATCAGTGAGGCACCTATCTCAGCGATCTGTCTATTTCGTTCATCCATAGT
TGCCTGACTCCCCGTCGTGTAGATAACTACGATACGGGAGGGCTTACCATCTGGCCCCAGTGCTGCAATG
ATACCGCGAGACCCACGCTCACCGGCTCCAGATTTATCAGCAATAAACCAGCCAGCCGGAAGGGCCGAGC
GCAGAAGTGGTCCTGCAACTTTATCCGCCTCCATCCAGTCTATTAATTGTTGCCGGGAAGCTAGAGTAAG
TAGTTCGCCAGTTAATAGTTTGCGCAACGTTGTTGCCATTGCTACAGGCATCGTGGTGTCACGCTCGTCG
TTTGGTATGGCTTCATTCAGCTCCGGTTCCCAACGATCAAGGCGAGTTACATGATCCCCCATGTTGTGCA
AAAAAGCGGTTAGCTCCTTCGGTCCTCCGATCGTTGTCAGAAGTAAGTTGGCCGCAGTGTTATCACTCAT
GGTTATGGCAGCACTGCATAATTCTCTTACTGTCATGCCATCCGTAAGATGCTTTTCTGTGACTGGTGAG
TACTCAACCAAGTCATTCTGAGAATAGTGTATGCGGCGACCGAGTTGCTCTTGCCCGGCGTCAATACGGG
ATAATACCGCGCCACATAGCAGAACTTTAAAAGTGCTCATCATTGGAAAACGTTCTTCGGGGCGAAAACT
CTCAAGGATCTTACCGCTGTTGAGATCCAGTTCGATGTAACCCACTCGTGCACCCAACTGATCTTCAGCA
TCTTTTACTTTCACCAGCGTTTCTGGGTGAGCAAAAACAGGAAGGCAAAATGCCGCAAAAAAGGGAATAA
GGGCGACACGGAAATGTTGAATACTCATACTCTTCCTTTTTCAATATTATTGAAGCATTTATCAGGGTTA
TTGTCTCATGAGCGGATACATATTTGAATGTATTTAGAAAAATAAACAAATAGGGGTTCCGCGCACATTT
CCCCGAAAAGTGCCACCTGACGTCGACGGATCGGGAGATCTCCCGATCCCCTATGGTGCACTCTCAGTAC
AATCTGCTCTGATGCCGCATAGTTAAGCCAGTATCTGCTCCCTGCTTGTGTGTTGGAGGTCGCTGAGTAG
TGCGCGAGC
