>Addgene plasmid #73213 | pcDNA3.1-BKa | depositor partial sequence | sequence record 193544 | BKa plasmid Insertion verified by T7, BGHR universal primers, several internal primers
CTAGTATGGATGCGCTCATCATACCGGTGACCATGGAGGTGCCGTGCGACAGCCGGGGCCAACGCATGTG
GTGGGCTTTCTTGGCCTCCTCCATGGTGACTTTCTTCGGGGGCCTCTTCATCATCTTGCTCTGGCGGACG
CTCAAGTACCTGTGGACCGTTTGCTGCCACTGCGGGGGCAAGACGAAGGAGGCCCAGAAGATAAACAATG
GCTCCAGCCAGGCAGATGGTACTCTCAAGCCAGTGGACGAAAAAGAGGAGGTGGTGGCAGCCGAGGTCGG
CTGGATGACATCTGTGAAGGACTGGGCAGGGGTGATGATATCCGCCCAGACACTGACTGGCAGAGTCCTG
GTTGTGTTAGTCTTTGCTCTCAGCATTGGTGCCCTCGTAATATACTTCATAGACTCGTCAAACCCAATAG
AATCCTGCCAGAATTTCTACAAAGATTTCACATTACAGATCGACATGGCTTTCAACGTGTTCTTCCTCCT
CTACTTTGGCTTGCGGTTTATTGCAGCCAACGATAAGCTGTGGTTCTGGCTGGAAGTGAATTCAGTAGTA
GATTTCTTCACAGTCCCTCCTGTGTTTGTGTCTGTGTACTTAAACAGAAGTTGGCTTGGCTTGAGATTTT
TAAGAGCTCTCAGACTGATACAGTTTTCAGAGATTTTGCAGTTTCTGAATATCCTTAAAACAAGTAACTC
CATCAAGCTGGTGAATCTGCTCTCCATATTTATCAGCACGTGGCTGACTGCAGCTGGATTCATCCACTTG
GTGGAGAATTCAGGGGACCCATGGGAAAATTTCCAAAACAACCAGGCACTTACGTACTGGGAATGTGTCT
ACTTACTCATGGTCACAATGTCTACAGTGGGTTATGGGGACGTTTATGCAAAAACCACACTTGGACGCCT
CTTCATGGTCTTCTTCATCCTCGGGGGACTGGCCATGTTTGCCAGCTACGTCCCTGAAATCATAGAGTTA
ATAGGAAACCGCAAGAAATACGGGGGCTCCTATAGCGCGGTTAGTGGAAGAAAGCACATTGTAGTCTGTG
GACACATTACTCTGGAGAGTGTCTCTAACTTCCTGAAGGACTTTCTGCACAAGGACCGGGATGATGTCAA
CGTGGAGATTGTCTTTCTTCACAACATCTCCCCTAACCTTGAGCTTGAGGCTCTGTTCAAACGGCATTTC
ACTCAGGTGGAGTTTTATCAGGGCTCTGTCCTCAATCCACATGATCTTGCCAGAGTCAAGATAGAGTCAG
CAGATGCATGCCTGATCCTTGCCAATAAGTATTGCGCTGACCCGGATGCAGAAGATGCCTCCAACATCAT
GAGAGTGATCTCCATCAAAAACTACCACCCAAAGATCAGGATCATCACTCAGATGCTGCAGTATCACAAC
AAGGCCCATCTGCTCAACATCCCCAGCTGGAACTGGAAAGAGGGTGATGACGCAATATGCCTTGCAGAGC
TCAAGTTGGGTTTCATAGCCCAGAGCTGTCTGGCTCAAGGCCTCTCCACAATGCTTGCCAATCTCTTCTC
TATGAGGTCATTCATAAAGATTGAGGAAGACACATGGCAGAAATACTACTTGGAAGGAGTCTCCAATGAA
ATGTACACAGAATATCTCTCCAGTGCCTTCGTGGGTCTGTCCTTCCCTACTGTTTGTGAGCTGTGTTTTG
TGAAGCTTAAGCTCCTGATGATAGCCATTGAGTACAAGTCTGCCAACAGAGAGAGCCGAAGCCGAAAGCG
AATATTAATTAACCCTGGGAACCACCTTAAGATCCAAGAAGGTACTTTAGGATTTTTCATCGCAAGTGAT
GCCAAAGAAGTTAAAAGGGCATTTTTTTACTGCAAGGCCTGTCATGATGACGTCACAGATCCCAAAAGAA
TTAAAAAATGTGGCTGCAGGCGGCTTGAAGATGAGCAGCCGCCAACCCTGTCACCAAAAAAAAAACAACG
TAATGGGGGCATGAGGAACTCGCCCAACACCTCCCCGAAGCTGATGAGGCATGACCCCTTGTTAATTCCT
GGCAATGATCAGATTGACAACATGGACTCCAATGTGAAAAAGTACGACTCCACTGGAATGTTTCACTGGT
GTGCACCCAAGGAGATTGAGAAAGTCATCTTGACTCGAAGTGAAGCTGCCATGACTGTCCTGAGTGGCCA
TGTCGTAGTCTGCATCTTTGGGGATGTCAGCTCAGCCCTGATTGGCCTCCGGAACCTGGTGATGCCACTT
CGTGCTAGCAACTTTCACTATCATGAGCTCAAACACATTGTGTTTGTGGGCTCCATTGAGTACCTCAAGA
GGGAGTGGGAAACACTGCACAACTTCCCGAAAGTGTCCATATTGCCTGGTACACCATTAAGTCGGGCTGA
TTTAAGGGCTGTCAACATCAACCTCTGTGACATGTGCGTTATCCTGTCAGCCAATCAGAATAATATTGAT
GATACTTCGCTTCAGGACAAGGAATGCATCTTGGCGTCACTCAACATCAAATCTATGCAGTTTGATGACA
GCATCGGGGTCTTGCAGGCTAATTCCCAAGGATTCACACCTCCTGGAATGGACAGATCATCACCCGACAA
CAGCCCAGTGCACGGGATGTTACGCCAGCCGTCCATCACAACTGGGGTCAACATTCCCATCATCACGGAA
CTCGCTAAGCCGGGCAAGTTGCCTTTGGTATCAGTCAATCAGGAAAAAAACAGTGGGACGCACATTCTAA
TGATAACGGAGTTGGTGAATGATACCAATGTTCAGTTTTTGGACCAAGACGATGACGATGACCCTGACAC
AGAGCTGTACCTCACACAGCCCTTTGCTTGTGGGACAGCATTTGCCGTCAGCGTCCTGGACTCACTCATG
AGCGCGACATACTTCAATGACAATATCCTCACCCTAATACGGACCCTGGTGACAGGAGGAGCCACACCAG
AGCTCGAGGCTCTAATAGCTGAGGAGAATGCACTTCGAGGAGGCTACAGCACTCCGCAGACATTGGCCAA
CAGGGACCGTTGCCGAGTGGCCCAGTTAGCCCTGTTAGATGGTCCCTTTGCAGACTTAGGGGATGGTGGT
TGTTATGGTGATCTGTTCTGCAAAGCTCTGAAAACATATAATATGCTTTGTTTTGGAATTTACCGGCTGA
GAGATGCCCACCTCAGCACCCCCAGCCAGTGTACAAAAAGGTACGTCATCACCAATCCTCCCTACGAGTT
TGAGCTCGTACCAACAGACCTGATCTTCTGCCTGATGCAGTTTGACCACAACGCTGGCCAATCCCGGGCC
AGTCTGTCTCATTCCTCCCACTCCTCACAGTCGTCCAGTAAGAAGAGCTCCTCCGTCCACTCCATCCCGT
CCACAGCAAATCGGCCGAACCGGCCCAAGTCCAGGGAGTCCCGCGACAAACAGAACAGAAAAGAAATGGT
TTACAGATAGATCGATAGAACTATAGTGAGTCGTATTACGTAGATCCAGACATGATAAGATACATTGATG
AGTTTGGACAAACCACAACTAGAATGCAGTGAAAAAAATGCTTTATTTGTGAAATTTGTGATGCTATTGC
TTTATTTGTAACCATTATAAGCTGCAATAAACAAGTTAACAACAACAATTC
